>Addgene plasmid #26725 | GFP-Talin-L432G | addgene partial sequence | sequence record 32996 | 26725 with mTln1-F (aatggagcctcaccaacatc)
AGCTTTACTCTGGACTTTGGAGACTATCAGGATGGCTACTACTCAGTACAGACGACAGAAGGCGAGCAGA
TCGCACAGCTCATTGCTGGCTACATAGATATCATCCTTAAGAAGAAAAAAAGCAAGGACCATTTTGGGCT
GGAGGGAGATGAAGAGTCTACTATGTTGGAGGACTCAGTGTCTCCCAAAAAGTCAACAGTCGGTCAGCAG
CAGTACAACCGAGTGGGGAAAGTGGAGCACGGCTCTGTGGCTCTGCCAGCCATCATGCGCTCTGGAGCCT
CTGGTCCTGAGAATTTCCAGGTGGGGAGCATGCCACCTGCCCAGCAGCAGATCACCAGTGGCCAGATGCA
CCGAGGACACATGCCACCTCTGACTTCAGCCCAGCAGGCGCTCACTGGAACCATTAACTCCAGCATGCAG
GCTGTGCAGGCTGCCCAGGCCACTCTGGATGACTTTGAGACTCTACCCCCTCTTGGCCAGGATGCTGCCT
CCAAAGCTTGGCGTAAGAACAAGATGGATGAATCAAAGCATGAGATCCACTCCCAGGTAGATGCCATCAC
AGCTGGCACTGCCTCTGTGGTAAACCTGACAGCAGGAGATCCTGCAGAGACAGACTATACAGCAGTGGGC
TGTGCAGTCACCACCATCTCTTCCAACCTGACGGAGATGTCCCGTGGGGTGAAGCTATTGGCTGCCCTGC
TGGAGGATGAAGGCGGCAATGGCCGGCCCCTTCTGCAAGCAGCAAAGGGCCTTGCAGGGGCTGTGTCGGA
ACTGCTTCGCAGTGCTCAGCCCGCCAGCGCTGAGCCTCGTCAGAACCTGCTGCAGGCAG
