>Addgene plasmid #26725 | GFP-Talin-L432G | addgene partial sequence | sequence record 32997 | 26725 with EGFP-C
AATTCGCAGACCCTNCCACCATGGTTGCGCTTTCGCTGAAGATTAGCATTGGGAATGTGGTGAAGACGAT
GCAATTTGAGCCATCTACCATGGTGTACGACGCCTGCCGCATGATTCGTGAGCGGATCCCAGAGGCCCTG
GCTGGCCCTCCCAACGACTTTGGGCTCTTTCTGTCAGATGATGACCCCAAAAAAGGCATCTGGCTAGAGG
CTGGGAAAGCTTTGGACTACTACATGCTCCGAAATGGGGACACCATGGAGTACAGAAAAAAGCAGAGACC
CCTGAAGATCCGGATGTTAGACGGAACGGTGAAGACTATCATGGTGGATGACTCCAAGACCGTCACAGAC
ATGCTCATGACCATTTGTGCCCGAATTGGTATCACCAACCATGATGAGTATTCACTGGTTCGAGAGCTGA
TGGAAGAAAAGAAAGATGAGGGGACAGGGACCCTGAGAAAAGACAAGACCCTACTGCGAGATGAAAAGAA
GATGGAGAAGCTAAAGCAGAAGTTGCACACAGACGATGAGTTGAACTGGCTGGACCATGGGCGGACACTG
AGGGAACAGGGAGTGGAAGAGCATGAGACGTTGCTGCTGCGGAGANAGTTCTTCTACTCAGACCAGAATG
TGGATTCCCGAGACCCTGTACAGCTGATCCTTCTCTATGTGCAGGCACGAGATGACATCCTGAATGGCTC
CCATCCTGTCTCCTTTGACAAGGCCTGTGAA
