[The description below was written by a language model from this plasmid's Addgene catalogue record.]
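Description:
GFP-Talin-L432G is a mammalian expression plasmid built on the Clontech pEGFP-C1 backbone (about 4.7 kb without insert). It carries mouse talin (Tln1) fused in frame to the C-terminus of EGFP, so the fluorescent tag sits at the N-terminus of the expressed protein. It is maintained as a high-copy plasmid in E. coli under kanamycin selection. In mammalian cells the neomycin resistance marker allows G418 selection of stable transfectants; in pEGFP-C1-type vectors a single Kan/Neo cassette generally serves both purposes. The record provides no feature table and does not name the promoter. The standard pEGFP-C1 backbone drives the EGFP fusion from the CMV immediate-early promoter with an SV40 polyadenylation signal, and that is presumably the arrangement here.

The defining feature is a single codon substitution that changes leucine 432 of talin to glycine. According to the depositor, this is the only difference from the matching wild-type GFP-Talin construct. The mutation is intended to block calpain's ability to proteolyse talin, yielding a calpain-resistant form of this adhesion protein, which links integrins to the actin cytoskeleton. Because the fusion is fluorescent, the protein can be followed in living cells. The associated study concerns calpain-mediated talin proteolysis as a regulator of adhesion dynamics. The plasmid is therefore suited to comparing cleavage-resistant and wild-type talin by imaging their localisation and the assembly and turnover of adhesions in transfected cells. The insert size and the restriction sites used for cloning are not stated in the record.
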