Addgene plasmid #26725: GFP-Talin-L432G
Depositing lab: Anna Huttenlocher. Publication: Calpain-mediated proteolysis of talin regulates adhesion dynamics. Franco SJ, Rodgers MA, Perrin BJ, Han J, Bennin DA, Critchley DR, Huttenlocher A. Nat Cell Biol. 2004 Oct . 6(10):977-83. 10.1038/ncb1175 PubMed 15448700.
Backbone
  Vector backbone: pEGFP-C1
  Backbone manufacturer: Clontech
  Backbone size w/o insert (bp): 4700
  Vector type: Mammalian Expression
  Selectable markers: Neomycin (select with G418)
Growth in bacteria
  Bacterial resistance: Kanamycin, 50 μg/mL
  Growth temperature: 37°C
  Growth strain: DH5alpha
  Copy number: High Copy
Gene/Insert
  Gene/Insert name: Talin
  Species: M. musculus (mouse)
  Mutation: Changed Leucine 432 to Glycine to block ability of calpain to proteolyse talin
  Entrez Gene: Tln1 (a.k.a. Tln)
  Tag / fusion protein: EGFP (N terminal on backbone)
  Cloning method: Restriction Enzyme
  Sequencing primers: 5′ EGFP-C
Terms and licenses: Academic/Nonprofit Terms; Industry Terms: Not Available to Industry
Depositor comments: GFP-Talin L432G only differs from GFP-Talin WT in the codon comprised of base pairs 2677-2679. WT = CTT, L432G = GGT. This changes Leucine 432 to a Glycine
How to cite: GFP-Talin-L432G was a gift from Anna Huttenlocher (Addgene plasmid # 26725 ; http://n2t.net/addgene:26725 ; RRID:Addgene_26725)
